Addgene plasmid #97092: 438-GST
Purpose: (Empty Backbone) GST-tev-yORF
Depositing lab: Chris Jeans. Depositing organization: University of California, Berkeley. Publication: MacroBac: New Technologies for Robust and Efficient Large-Scale Production of Recombinant Multiprotein Complexes. Gradia SD, Ishida JP, Tsai MS, Jeans C, Tainer JA, Fuss JO. Methods Enzymol. 2017;592:1-26. doi: 10.1016/bs.mie.2017.03.008. Epub 2017 May 15. PubMed 28668116.
Backbone
  Vector backbone: pFastBac
  Backbone size (bp): 6130
  Vector type: Insect Expression
  Promoter: Polyhedrin promoter
  Selectable markers: Gentamicin
  Tag / fusion protein: GST tag (N terminal on backbone); TEV cleavage site (N terminal on backbone)
Growth in bacteria
  Bacterial resistance: Ampicillin, 100 μg/mL
  Growth temperature: 37°C
  Growth strain: DH5alpha
  Copy number: High Copy
Gene/Insert
  Cloning method: Ligation Independent Cloning
  Sequencing primers: 5′ GST 3' F (5' ACTTCATGTTGTATGACGCTC 3'); 3′ LicBac dual V1 Rv (5'-caggttcagggggaggtgtg-3')
Terms and licenses: Academic/Nonprofit Terms; Industry Terms: Not Available to Industry
Depositor comments: In order to increase the efficiency of subcloning with the Series-11 Macrobac plasmids we developed a new strategy the uses LIC (Ligation Independent Cloning). The problem with the Series-11 ligation mediated subcloning was that when the plasmid size approached or exceeded 20 kb we had to screen many colonies to find a positive. We developed a strategy to use LIC for subcloning. Because this method uses no ligase, the cloning background associated with re-ligation of the empty plasmid are eliminated. 438-GST has a TEV cleavable GST at the N-terminus. MBP can improve expression and solubility of the target protein. The 438-GST vector use the LICv1 Forward and Reverse primers. LICv1Forward - 5'-TACTTCCAATCCAATGCA-3' LICv1 Reverse - 5'-TTATCCACTTCCAATGTTATTA-3' As the target plasmid size gets >20kb you may have to increase the amount of DNA you anneal and/or transform. We have found this method gives no background colonies at all and 100% of the colonies we pick are positive. The cells we transform into are XL1Blues with a competency ~6x10^7cfu/ul. For more information, please see our website: http://qb3.berkeley.edu/qb3/macrolab/
How to cite: 438-GST was a gift from Chris Jeans (Addgene plasmid # 97092 ; http://n2t.net/addgene:97092 ; RRID:Addgene_97092)
