[The description below was written by a language model from this plasmid's Addgene catalogue record and pLannotate feature annotations shown in this document.]
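Description:
438-GST is an empty pFastBac-derived baculovirus transfer vector from the MacroBac series, designed for insect cell expression of a protein of interest as an N-terminal GST fusion. It is maintained in E. coli through a ColE1/pMB1-type origin and selected with ampicillin via the β-lactamase gene. An f1 origin is also present, along with pBR322-derived bom and rop sequences, although the catalogue lists the plasmid as high copy. The sequenced record is about 6.1 kb, consistent with the stated backbone size.

The expression cassette sits between the Tn7R and Tn7L ends of a mini-Tn7 element. In pFastBac-type systems, this arrangement allows the cassette to be transposed into a baculovirus bacmid. A gentamicin acetyltransferase gene, driven by the class 1 integron Pc promoter, lies within the same transposable segment, so it travels with the cassette and serves as the selectable marker. Expression is driven by the baculovirus polyhedrin promoter. This is followed by the Schistosoma japonicum glutathione S-transferase coding sequence, a TEV protease recognition site for removing the tag, the cloning site, and an SV40 polyadenylation signal.

Target open reading frames are inserted downstream of the TEV site by ligation-independent cloning using the series' LICv1 overhangs. The depositor notes that the 438 series was developed so that LIC could also be used for subcloning. Because no ligase is involved, there is no background from re-ligated empty vector, which matters most as assemblies approach or exceed 20 kb. The vector is intended for producing recombinant proteins and multiprotein complexes. The depositor's comment about MBP improving solubility appears to be carried over from a sister vector, as no MBP is annotated here.
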