Features (pLannotate 1.2.2; 18 found; start..end, strand, type, name):
     68..292     -  mobile_element Tn7R: mini-Tn7 element (right end of the Tn7 transposon) Tn7
    359..892     -  CDS            GmR: gentamycin acetyltransferase; aacC1; confers resistance to gentamycin
   1062..1090    -  promoter       Pc promoter: intI1 (promoter lies within the coding sequence); class 1 integron promoter
   1068..1415    -  CDS            YPR2_ECOLX (fragment): Protein predicted: Swiss-Prot protein existence level 4. From Escherichia coli.
   1486..1572    +  promoter       polyhedrin promoter (fragment): polh from Autographa californica; promoter for the baculovirus polyhedrin gene
   1638..2291    +  CDS            GST26_SCHJA: Experimental evidence at protein level: Swiss-Prot protein existence level 1. GST isoenzymes appear to play a central role in the parasite detoxification system. Other functions are also suspected including a role in increasing the solubility of haematin in the parasite gut. From Schistosoma japonicum (Blood fluke).
   2301..2317    +  CDS            TEV site (fragment): tobacco etch virus (TEV) protease recognition and cleavage site
   2482..2565    +  CDS            large T antigen (fragment): large T antigen from SV40 (simian virus 40)
   2588..2722    +  polyA_signal   SV40 poly(A) signal: SV40 polyadenylation signal
   2796..2961    -  mobile_element Tn7L: mini-Tn7 element (left end of the Tn7 transposon) Tn7
   3124..3140    +  CDS            lacZα (fragment): LacZα fragment of β-galactosidase; lacZ fragment
   3145..3599    +  rep_origin     f1 ori (sequence partly withheld): f1 bacteriophage origin of replication; arrow indicates direction of (+) strand synthesis
   3626..3730    +  promoter       AmpR promoter: bla
   3731..4591    +  CDS            AmpR: β-lactamase; bla; confers resistance to ampicillin, carbenicillin, and related antibiotics
   4762..5350    +  rep_origin     ori: high-copy-number ColE1/pMB1/pBR322/pUC origin of replication
   5541..5676    -  misc_feature   bom: basis of mobility region from pBR322
   5778..5969    -  CDS            rop: Rop protein, which maintains plasmids at low copy number; rop
   6010..6120    +  CDS            mbeC (fragment): MBEC_ECOLX - Experimental evidence at protein level: Swiss-Prot protein existence level 1. Required for efficient mobilization of ColE1 plasmid and is thus essential to promote the specific transfer of the plasmid during conjugation. Probably functions by inducing DNA bending, helping the MbeA relaxase to melt the DNA around the nic site and cleave the phosphodiester bond. Binds specifically double-stranded DNA (dsDNA) containing the ColE1 oriT but does not recognize the inverted repeat (IR). From Escherichia coli.
>Addgene plasmid #97092 | 438-GST | addgene full sequence | sequence record 182507 | Addgene NGS Result
GACCAGCCGCGTAACCTGGCAAAATCGGTTACGGTTGAGTAATAAATGGATGCCCTGCGTAAGCGGGTGT
GGGCGGACAATAAAGTCTTAAACTGAACAAAATAGATCTAAACTATGACAATAAAGTCTTAAACTAGACA
GAATAGTTGTAAACTGAAATCAGTCCAGTTATGCTGTGAAAAAGCATACTGGACTTTTGTTATGGCTAAA
GCAAACTCTTCATTTTCTGAAGTGCAAATTGCCCGTCGTATTAAAGAGGGGCGTGGCCAAGGGCATGGTA
AAGACTATATTCGCGGCGTTGTGACAATTTACCGAACAACTCCGCGGCCGGGAAGCCGATCTCGGCTTGA
ACGAATTGTTAGGTGGCGGTACTTGGGTCGATATCAAAGTGCATCACTTCTTCCCGTATGCCCAACTTTG
TATAGAGAGCCACTGCGGGATCGTCACCGTAATCTGCTTGCACGTAGATCACATAAGCACCAAGCGCGTT
GGCCTCATGCTTGAGGAGATTGATGAGCGCGGTGGCAATGCCCTGCCTCCGGTGCTCGCCGGAGACTGCG
AGATCATAGATATAGATCTCACTACGCGGCTGCTCAAACTTGGGCAGAACGTAAGCCGCGAGAGCGCCAA
CAACCGCTTCTTGGTCGAAGGCAGCAAGCGCGATGAATGTCTTACTACGGAGCAAGTTCCCGAGGTAATC
GGAGTCCGGCTGATGTTGGGAGTAGGTGGCTACGTCTCCGAACTCACGACCGAAAAGATCAAGAGCAGCC
CGCATGGATTTGACTTGGTCAGGGCCGAGCCTACATGTGCGAATGATGCCCATACTTGAGCCACCTAACT
TTGTTTTAGGGCGACTGCCCTGCTGCGTAACATCGTTGCTGCTCCATAACATCAAACATCGACCCACGGC
GTAACGCGCTTGCTGCTTGGATGCCCGAGGCATAGACTGTACAAAAAAACAGTCATAACAAGCCATGAAA
ACCGCCACTGCGCCGTTACCACCGCTGCGTTCGGTCAAGGTTCTGGACCAGTTGCGTGAGCGCATACGCT
ACTTGCATTACAGTTTACGAACCGAACAGGCTTATGTCAACTGGGTTCGTGCCTTCATCCGTTTCCACGG
TGTGCGTCACCCGGCAACCTTGGGCAGCAGCGAAGTCGAGGCATTTCTGTCCTGGCTGGCGAACGAGCGC
AAGGTTTCGGTCTCCACGCATCGTCAGGCATTGGCGGCCTTGCTGTTCTTCTACGGCAAGGTGCTGTGCA
CGGATCTGCCCTGGCTTCAGGAGATCGGAAGACCTCGGCCGTCGCGGCGCTTGCCGGTGGTGCTGACCCC
GGATGAAGTGGTTCGCATCCTCGGTTTTCTGGAAGGCGAGCATCGTTTGTTCGCCCAGGACTCTAGCTAT
AGTTCTAGTGGTTGGCTACGTATACTCCGGACTATTAATAGATCATGGAGATAATTAGCGGCCGCGTTTA
AACATCCACCATTTGATGGAGATAATTAAAATGATAACCATCTCGCAAATAAATAAGTATTTTACTGTTT
TCGTAACAGTTTTGTAATAAAAAAACCTATAACTATTCCGGATTATTCATACCGTCCCACCATCGGGCGC
GGATCCAACTCCTAAAAAACCGCCACCATGTCCCCTATACTAGGTTATTGGAAAATTAAGGGCCTTGTGC
AACCCACTCGACTTCTTTTGGAATATCTTGAAGAAAAATATGAAGAGCATTTGTATGAGCGCGATGAAGG
TGATAAATGGCGAAACAAAAAGTTTGAATTGGGTTTGGAGTTTCCCAATCTTCCTTATTATATTGATGGT
GATGTTAAATTAACACAGTCTATGGCCATCATACGTTATATAGCTGACAAGCACAACATGTTGGGTGGTT
GTCCAAAAGAGCGTGCAGAGATTTCAATGCTTGAAGGAGCGGTTTTGGATATTAGATACGGTGTTTCGAG
AATTGCATATAGTAAAGACTTTGAAACTCTCAAAGTTGATTTTCTTAGCAAGCTACCTGAAATGCTGAAA
ATGTTCGAAGATCGTTTATGTCATAAAACATACTTAAATGGTGATCATGTAACCCATCCTGACTTCATGT
TGTATGACGCTCTTGATGTTGTTTTATACATGGACCCAATGTGCCTGGATGCGTTCCCAAAATTAGTTTG
TTTTAAAAAACGTATTGAAGCTATCCCACAAATTGATAAGTACTTGAAATCCAGCAAGTATATAGCATGG
CCTTTGCAGGGCTGGCAAGCCACGTTTGGTGGTGGCGACCATCCTCCAAAAGGGATCGAGGAAAACCTGT
ACTTCCAATCCAATATTGGAAGTGGATAACCGGTCCGAAGCGCGCGGAATTCAAAGGCCTACGTCGACGA
GCTCACTAGTCGCGGCCTCATGATCTCCTAGGGGCCGCTTTCGAATCTAGAGCCTGCAGTCTCGAGGCAT
GCGGTACCAAGCTTGTCGAGAAGTACTAGAGGATCATAATCAGCCATACCACATTTGTAGAGGTTTTACT
TGCTTTAAAAAACCTCCCACACCTCCCCCTGAACCTGAAACATAAAATGAATGCAATTGTTGTTGTTAAC
TTGTTTATTGCAGCTTATAATGGTTACAAATAAAGCAATAGCATCACAAATTTCACAAATAAAGCATTTT
TTTCACTGCATTCTAGTTGTGGTTTGTCCAAACTCATCAATGTATCTTATCATGTCTGGATCTGATCACT
GCTTGAGCCTAGAAACATCCACCATTTAAATGGAGTTAGGTTTAAACGCCTGCAGGGGAGATCCGAACCA
GATAAGTGAAATCTAGTTCCAAACTATTTTGTCATTTTTAATTTTCGTATTAGCTTACGACGCTACACCC
AGTTCCCATCTATTTTGTCACTCTTCCCTAAATAATCCTTAAAAACTCCATTTCCACCCCTCCCAGTTCC
CAACTATTTTGTCCGCCCACAGCGGGGCATTTTTCTTCCTGTTATGTTTTTAATCAAACATCCTGCCAAC
TCCATGTGACAAACCGTCATCTTCGGCTACTTTTTCTCTGTCACAGAATGAAAATTTTTCTGTCATCTCT
TCGTTATTAATGTTTGTAATTGACTGAATATCAACGCTTATTTGCAGCCTGAATGGCGAATGGG
[124 nt withheld, positions 3145-3268]
C
[91 nt withheld, positions 3270-3360]
A
[49 nt withheld, positions 3362-3410]
CCTTTGACGTTGGAGTCCACGTTCTT
[37 nt withheld, positions 3437-3473]
ACCCTATCTCGGTCTATTCTTTTGATTTATAAGGGATTTTGCCGATTTCGGCCTATTGGTTAAAAAATGA
GCTGATTTAACAAAAATTTAACGCGAATTTTAACAAACTATTAACGTTTACAATTTCAGGTGGCACTTTT
CGGGGAAATGTGCGCGGAACCCCTATTTGTTTATTTTTCTAAATACATTCAAATATGTATCCGCTCATGA
GACAATAACCCTGATAAATGCTTCAATACTATTGAAAAAGGAAGAGTATGAGTATTCAACATTTCCGTGT
CGCCCTTATTCCCTTTTTTGCGGCATTTTGCCTTCCTGTTTTTGCTCACCCAGAAACGCTGGTGAAAGTA
AAAGATGCTGAAGATCAGTTGGGTGCACGAGTGGGTTACATCGAACTGGATCTCAACAGCGGTAAGATCC
TTGAGAGTTTTCGCCCCGAAGAACGTTTTCCAATGATGAGCACTTTTAAAGTTCTGCTATGTGGCGCGGT
ATTATCCCGTATTGACGCCGGGCAAGAGCAACTCGGTCGCCGCATACACTATTCTCAGAATGACTTGGTT
GAGTACTCACCAGTCACAGAAAAGCATCTTACGGATGGCATGACAGTAAGAGAATTATGCAGTGCTGCCA
TAACCATGAGTGATAACACTGCGGCCAACTTACTTCTGACAACGATCGGAGGACCGAAGGAGCTAACCGC
TTTTTTGCACAACATGGGGGATCATGTAACTCGCCTTGATCGTTGGGAACCGGAGCTGAATGAAGCCATA
CCAAACGACGAGCGTGACACCACGATGCCTGTAGCAATGGCAACAACGTTGCGCAAACTATTAACTGGCG
AACTACTTACTCTAGCTTCCCGGCAACAATTAATAGACTGGATGGAGGCGGATAAAGTTGCAGGACCACT
TCTGCGCTCGGCCCTTCCGGCTGGCTGGTTTATTGCTGATAAATCTGGAGCCGGTGAGCGTGGGTCTCGC
GGTATCATTGCAGCACTGGGGCCAGATGGTAAGCCCTCCCGTATCGTAGTTATCTACACGACGGGGAGTC
AGGCAACTATGGATGAACGAAATAGACAGATCGCTGAGATAGGTGCCTCACTGATTAAGCATTGGTAACT
GTCAGACCAAGTTTACTCATATATACTTTAGATTGATTTAAAACTTCATTTTTAATTTAAAAGGATCTAG
GTGAAGATCCTTTTTGATAATCTCATGACCAAAATCCCTTAACGTGAGTTTTCGTTCCACTGAGCGTCAG
ACCCCGTAGAAAAGATCAAAGGATCTTCTTGAGATCCTTTTTTTCTGCGCGTAATCTGCTGCTTGCAAAC
AAAAAAACCACCGCTACCAGCGGTGGTTTGTTTGCCGGATCAAGAGCTACCAACTCTTTTTCCGAAGGTA
ACTGGCTTCAGCAGAGCGCAGATACCAAATACTGTCCTTCTAGTGTAGCCGTAGTTAGGCCACCACTTCA
AGAACTCTGTAGCACCGCCTACATACCTCGCTCTGCTAATCCTGTTACCAGTGGCTGCTGCCAGTGGCGA
TAAGTCGTGTCTTACCGGGTTGGACTCAAGACGATAGTTACCGGATAAGGCGCAGCGGTCGGGCTGAACG
GGGGGTTCGTGCACACAGCCCAGCTTGGAGCGAACGACCTACACCGAACTGAGATACCTACAGCGTGAGC
TATGAGAAAGCGCCACGCTTCCCGAAGGGAGAAAGGCGGACAGGTATCCGGTAAGCGGCAGGGTCGGAAC
AGGAGAGCGCACGAGGGAGCTTCCAGGGGGAAACGCCTGGTATCTTTATAGTCCTGTCGGGTTTCGCCAC
CTCTGACTTGAGCGTCGATTTTTGTGATGCTCGTCAGGGGGGCGGAGCCTATGGAAAAACGCCAGCAACG
CGGCCTTTTTACGGTTCCTGGCCTTTTGCTGGCCTTTTGCTCACATGTTCTTTCCTGCGTTATCCCCTGA
TTCTGTGGATAACCGTATTACCGCCTTTGAGTGAGCTGATACCGCTCGCCGCAGCCGAACGACCGAGCGC
AGCGAGTCAGTGAGCGAGGAAGCGGAAGAGGCGCGCCATGCGGTATTTTCTCCTTACGCATCTGTGCGGT
ATTTCACACCGCAATGGTGCACTCTCAGTACAATCTGCTCTGATGCCGCATAGTTAAGCCAGTATACACT
CCGCTATCGCTACGTGACTGGGTCATGGCTGCGCCCCGACACCCGCCAACACCCGCTGACGCGCCCTGAC
GGGCTTGTCTGCTCCCGGCATCCGCTTACAGACAAGCTGTGACCGTCTCCGGGAGCTGCATGTGTCAGAG
GTTTTCACCGTCATCACCGAAACGCGCGAGGCAGCTGCGGTAAAGCTCATCAGCGTGGTCGTGAAGCGAT
TCACAGATGTCTGCCTGTTCATCCGCGTCCAGCTCGTTGAGTTTCTCCAGAAGCGTTAATGTCTGGCTTC
TGATAAAGCGGGCCATGTTAAGGGCGGTTTTTTCCTGTTTGGTCACTGATGCCTCCGTGTAAGGGGGATT
TCTGTTCATGGGGGTAATGATACCGATGAAACGAGAGAGGATGCTCACGATACGGGTTACTGATGATGAA
CATGCCCGGTTACTGGAACGTTGTGAGGGTAAACAACTGGCGGTATGGATGCGGCGGGACCAG
